>Addgene plasmid #25155 | MBD4 | depositor partial sequence | sequence record 11629 | Author sequence
CGACGTAAAGCCTTTAAG
[420 nt withheld, positions 19-438]
TTAAGTCTATCT
