>Addgene plasmid #25155 | MBD4 | addgene partial sequence | sequence record 31231 | 25155 with T7
TTCCCTCTGAATATTTTGTTTACTTTAAGAAGGAGATATACCATGCATCATCATCATCATCACAGCAGCG
GCAGAGAAAACTTGTATTTCCAGGGCCGACGTAAAGCCTTTAAG
[420 nt withheld, positions 115-534]
TTAAGTCTATCTTGATGACGAAGCTTGCGGCCGCACTCGAGCACCACCACCACCACCACTGAGATCCGGC
TGCTAACAAAGCCCGAAAGGAAGCTGAGTTGGCTGCTGCCACCGCTGAGCAATAACTAGCATAACCCCTT
GGGGCCTCTAAACGGGTCTTGAGGGGTTTTTTGCTGAAAGGAGGAACTATATCCGGATTGGCGAATGGG
[118 nt withheld, positions 744-861]
