[The description below was written by a language model from this plasmid's Addgene catalogue record.]
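Description:
MBD4 is a bacterial expression plasmid built on the pET28-MHL backbone, a structural-genomics derivative of the pET28 family, and carries a fragment of human MBD4 (methyl-CpG binding domain protein 4, also known as MED1). The insert, designated MBD4_12, is about 450 bp and encodes the C-terminal glycosylase domain of the protein rather than the complete open reading frame; the record explicitly notes that the construct may not contain the full ORF. The fragment was introduced by restriction enzyme cloning and is fused to an N-terminal His tag, which allows the recombinant domain to be purified by immobilised metal affinity chromatography.

The plasmid is selected with kanamycin and is listed as low copy, with a standard cloning strain used for propagation. No feature table is provided, so the promoter and other regulatory elements are not explicitly recorded. However, the listed sequencing primers (T7 forward and T7 terminator reverse) are consistent with the T7 promoter/terminator expression cassette typical of pET vectors, in which transcription depends on T7 RNA polymerase supplied by a suitable expression host. The stated backbone size without insert is about 7.3 kb.

The construct was made to produce the MBD4 glycosylase domain in bacteria for structure determination, and the depositor links it to a deposited crystal structure of that domain. It is suited to producing purified protein for crystallography and for related biochemical or biophysical studies of this DNA repair domain.
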