Addgene plasmid #25155: MBD4
Purpose: Bacterial expression for structure determination; may not be full ORF
Depositing lab: Cheryl Arrowsmith. Depositing organization: University of Toronto.
Backbone
  Vector backbone: pET28-MHL
  Backbone manufacturer: SGC
  Backbone size w/o insert (bp): 7325
  Vector type: Bacterial Expression
Growth in bacteria
  Bacterial resistance: Kanamycin, 50 μg/mL
  Growth temperature: 37°C
  Growth strain: DH5alpha
  Copy number: Low Copy
Gene/Insert
  Gene/Insert name: MBD4_12 (alt names: PDB: 3IHO; methyl-CpG binding domain protein 4, C-terminal glycosylase domain)
  Species: H. sapiens (human)
  Insert size (bp): 450
  Entrez Gene: MBD4 (a.k.a. MED1, TPDS2, UVM1)
  Tag / fusion protein: His (N terminal on insert)
  Cloning method: Restriction Enzyme
  Sequencing primers: 5′ T7; 3′ T7-term
Terms and licenses: Academic/Nonprofit Terms; Industry Terms: Not Available to Industry
Depositor comments: PDB: 3IHO. http://www.thesgc.org/structures/3IHO/
How to cite: MBD4 was a gift from Cheryl Arrowsmith (Addgene plasmid # 25155 ; http://n2t.net/addgene:25155 ; RRID:Addgene_25155)
